Addgene plasmid #173110: GDAP2-c005
Purpose: Expression of recombinant fusion protein in E. coli
Depositing lab: Lari Lehtiö. Depositing organization: University of Oulu. Publication: A molecular toolbox for ADP-ribosyl binding proteins. Sowa ST, Galera-Prat A, Wazir S, Alanen HI, Maksimainen MM, Lehtio L. Cell Rep Methods. 2021 Dec 20;1(8):100121. doi: 10.1016/j.crmeth.2021.100121. Epub 2021 Nov 11. PubMed 34786571.
Backbone
  Vector backbone: pNIC-CFP
  Vector type: Bacterial Expression
Growth in bacteria
  Bacterial resistance: Kanamycin, 50 μg/mL
  Growth temperature: 37°C
  Growth strain: DH5alpha
  Copy number: Low Copy
Gene/Insert
  Gene/Insert name: GDAP2
  Species: H. sapiens (human)
  Mutation: M1-N231
  Entrez Gene: GDAP2 (a.k.a. MACROD3, SCAR27)
  Tag / fusion protein: mCerulean (N terminal on backbone)
  Cloning method: Ligation Independent Cloning
Terms and licenses: Academic/Nonprofit Terms; Industry Terms: Not Available to Industry
Depositor comments: Please visit https://www.biorxiv.org/content/10.1101/2021.05.31.445082v2 for bioRxiv preprint.
How to cite: GDAP2-c005 was a gift from Lari Lehtiö (Addgene plasmid # 173110 ; http://n2t.net/addgene:173110 ; RRID:Addgene_173110)
