[The description below was written by a language model from this plasmid's Addgene catalogue record and pLannotate feature annotations shown in this document.]
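Description:
GDAP2-c005 is a bacterial expression plasmid built on the pNIC-CFP backbone, a pET-style vector for producing recombinant fusion proteins in E. coli. It is selected with kanamycin through an aph(3')-Ia KanR gene and replicates from a ColE1/pMB1-type origin. The rop gene and the bom region are also present, consistent with the low copy number listed in the record. An f1 origin is annotated as well, and short tetracycline-resistance fragments flanking the lacI region appear to be non-functional remnants of the backbone's ancestry.

The expression cassette is driven by a T7 promoter with an adjacent lac operator and a T7 gene 10 ribosome binding site, and it ends at a T7 terminator. The plasmid-encoded lacI repressor keeps transcription off until IPTG is added, so expression requires a host that supplies T7 RNA polymerase. The open reading frame encodes mCerulean, a monomeric cyan fluorescent protein, fused to the N-terminus of a human GDAP2 fragment spanning residues M1 to N231. The fragment was inserted by ligation-independent cloning. GDAP2 is also known as MACROD3, and this N-terminal fragment likely covers its macrodomain, although the record does not say so. Downstream of the insert, the annotation detects a short His-tag fragment and a partial T7 gene 10-derived sequence. The record does not indicate whether these are translated in frame with the fusion.

The plasmid belongs to a toolbox of ADP-ribosyl binding proteins. The cyan fluorescent fusion would suit fluorescence-based binding or interaction assays, such as FRET, though the record itself states only recombinant fusion protein expression as the purpose.
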