Features (pLannotate 1.2.2; 20 found; start..end, strand, type, name):
     22..736     +  CDS            mCerulean (fragment): enhanced monomeric variant of CFP (Rizzo et al., 2004) mammalian codon-optimized
    781..1473    +  CDS            GDAP2 (fragment): GDAP2_HUMAN - Experimental evidence at protein level: Swiss-Prot protein existence level 1. From Homo sapiens (Human).
   1548..1565    +  CDS            9xHis (fragment): 9xHis affinity tag
   1575..1624    +  CDS            SET1 (fragment): solubility-enhancement tag derived from T7 phage gene 10B
   1632..1679    +  terminator     T7 terminator: transcription terminator for bacteriophage T7 RNA polymerase
   1716..2144    +  rep_origin     f1 ori (sequence partly withheld): f1 bacteriophage origin of replication; arrow indicates direction of (+) strand synthesis
   2197..2254    +  promoter       AmpR promoter (fragment): bla
   2263..3078    -  CDS            KanR: aminoglycoside phosphotransferase; aph(3')-Ia; confers resistance to kanamycin in bacteria or G418 (Geneticin®) in eukaryotes
   3200..3788    +  rep_origin     ori: high-copy-number ColE1/pMB1/pBR322/pUC origin of replication
   3974..4113    -  misc_feature   bom: basis of mobility region from pBR322
   4215..4406    -  CDS            rop: Rop protein, which maintains plasmids at low copy number; rop
   4423..4803    +  CDS            YPB1_ECOLX: Protein predicted: Swiss-Prot protein existence level 4. From Escherichia coli.
   4875..5166    -  CDS            TcR (fragment): tetracycline efflux protein; tet; confers resistance to tetracycline
   5181..5202    -  protein_bind   CAP binding site: CAP binding activates transcription in the presence of cAMP. E. coli catabolite activator protein
   5215..6297    -  CDS            lacI: lac repressor; lacI; The lac repressor binds to the lac operator to inhibit transcription in E. coli. This inhibition can be relieved by adding lactose or isopropyl-β-D-thiogalactopyranoside (IPTG).
   6298..6375    -  promoter       lacI promoter: lacI
   6383..6662    -  CDS            TcR (fragment): tetracycline efflux protein; tet; confers resistance to tetracycline
   6684..6702    +  promoter       T7 promoter: promoter for bacteriophage T7 RNA polymerase
   6703..6727    +  protein_bind   lac operator: The lac repressor binds to the lac operator to inhibit transcription in E. coli. This inhibition can be relieved by adding lactose or isopropyl-β-D-thiogalactopyranoside (IPTG). lac repressor encoded by lacI
   6742..6764    +  RBS            RBS: efficient ribosome binding site from bacteriophage T7 gene 10 (Olins and Rangwala, 1989)
>Addgene plasmid #173110 | GDAP2-c005 | addgene full sequence | sequence record 347993 | Addgene NGS Result
ATGCACCATCATCATCATCATGTGAGCAAGGGCGAGGAGCTGTTCACCGGGGTGGTGCCCATCCTGGTCG
AGCTGGACGGCGACGTAAACGGCCACAGGTTCAGCGTGTCCGGCGAGGGCGAGGGCGATGCCACCTACGG
CAAGCTGACCCTGAAGTTCATCTGCACCACCGGCAAGCTGCCCGTGCCCTGGCCCACCCTCGTGACCACC
CTGACCTGGGGCGTGCAGTGCTTCGCCCGCTACCCCGACCACATGAAGCAGCACGACTTCTTCAAGTCCG
CCATGCCCGAAGGCTACGTCCAGGAGCGTACCATCTTCTTCAAGGACGACGGCAACTACAAGACCCGCGC
CGAGGTGAAGTTCGAGGGCGACACCCTGGTGAACCGCATCGAGCTGAAGGGCATCGACTTCAAGGAGGAC
GGCAACATCCTGGGGCACAAGCTGGAGTACAACGCCATCAGCGACAACGTCTATATCACCGCCGACAAGC
AGAAGAACGGCATCAAGGCCCACTTCAAGATCCGCCACAACATCGAGGACGGCAGCGTGCAGCTCGCCGA
CCACTACCAGCAGAACACCCCCATCGGCGACGGCCCCGTGCTGCTGCCCGACAACCACTACCTGAGCACC
CAGTCCAAGCTGAGCAAAGACCCCAACGAGAAGCGCGATCACATGGTCCTGCTGGAGTTCGTGACCGCCG
CCGGGATCACTCTCGGCATGGACGAGCTGTACAAGTCTTCTGGTGTAGATCTGGGTACCGAGAACCTGTA
CTTCCAATCCATGGATCCCTTAGGTGCACCTTCCCAGTTTGTGGATGTGGATACACTACCAAGCTGGGGT
GACTCATGCCAAGATGAATTAAATTCCTCTGATACTACAGCTGAAATATTTCAGGAAGACACTGTTCGAT
CACCTTTTCTTTATAATAAGGACGTCAATGGAAAAGTGGTTCTTTGGAAAGGAGATGTGGCATTACTGAA
CTGTACAGCCATTGTGAATACCAGCAATGAAAGTCTCACAGATAAGAATCCTGTGTCAGAAAGTATCTTC
ATGCTTGCAGGGCCTGATTTGAAGGAAGATCTCCAGAAACTTAAAGGGTGCCGAACAGGTGAAGCAAAAT
TGACAAAAGGATTCAATCTAGCTGCCCGGTTCATCATTCACACAGTGGGACCTAAATATAAAAGCCGCTA
TCGCACAGCAGCTGAGAGTTCCCTTTATAGCTGCTACAGAAACGTACTTCAACTAGCAAAAGAGCAGTCA
ATGTCTTCTGTTGGCTTCTGTGTCATCAATTCTGCAAAACGTGGTTATCCTTTAGAGGATGCAACACACA
TAGCACTTCGCACTGTAAGAAGATTCCTAGAGATTCATGGGGAAACCATTGAAAAAGTAGTATTTGCTGT
CTCTGATCTTGAAGAGGGTACTTACCAAAAGCTGCTACCTCTCTACTTCCCAAGGTCATTAAAAGAGGAG
AATTAAGACGGTCTCCAGTAAAGGTGGATACGGATCCGAATTCGAGCTCCGTCGACAAGCTTGCGGCCGC
ACTCGAGCACCACCACCACCACCACTGAGATCCGGCTGCTAACAAAGCCCGAAAGGAAGCTGAGTTGGCT
GCTGCCACCGCTGAGCAATAACTAGCATAACCCCTTGGGGCCTCTAAACGGGTCTTGAGGGGTTTTTTGC
TGAAAGGAGGAACTATATCCGGATTGGCGAATGGG
[124 nt withheld, positions 1716-1839]
C
[91 nt withheld, positions 1841-1931]
A
[49 nt withheld, positions 1933-1981]
CCTTTGACGTTGGAGTCCACGTTCTTT
[37 nt withheld, positions 2009-2045]
ACCCTATCTCGGTCTATTCTTTTGATTTATAAGGGATTTTGCCGATTTCGGCCTATTGGTTAAAAAATGA
GCTGATTTAACAAAAATTTAACGCGAATTTTAACAAAATATTAACGCTTACAATTTAGGTGGCACTTTTC
GGGGAAATGTGCGCGGAACCCCTATTTGTTTATTTTTCTAAATACATTCAAATATGTATCCGCTCATGAA
TTAATTCTTAGAAAAACTCATCGAGCATCAAATGAAACTGCAATTTATTCATATCAGGATTATCAATACC
ATATTTTTGAAAAAGCCGTTTCTGTAATGAAGGAGAAAACTCACCGAGGCAGTTCCATAGGATGGCAAGA
TCCTGGTATCGGTCTGCGATTCCGACTCGTCCAACATCAATACAACCTATTAATTTCCCCTCGTCAAAAA
TAAGGTTATCAAGTGAGAAATCACCATGAGTGACGACTGAATCCGGTGAGAATGGCAAAAGTTTATGCAT
TTCTTTCCAGACTTGTTCAACAGGCCAGCCATTACGCTCGTCATCAAAATCACTCGCATCAACCAAACCG
TTATTCATTCGTGATTGCGCCTGAGCGAGACGAAATACGCGATCGCTGTTAAAAGGACAATTACAAACAG
GAATCGAATGCAACCGGCGCAGGAACACTGCCAGCGCATCAACAATATTTTCACCTGAATCAGGATATTC
TTCTAATACCTGGAATGCTGTTTTCCCGGGGATCGCAGTGGTGAGTAACCATGCATCATCAGGAGTACGG
ATAAAATGCTTGATGGTCGGAAGAGGCATAAATTCCGTCAGCCAGTTTAGTCTGACCATCTCATCTGTAA
CATCATTGGCAACGCTACCTTTGCCATGTTTCAGAAACAACTCTGGCGCATCGGGCTTCCCATACAATCG
ATAGATTGTCGCACCTGATTGCCCGACATTATCGCGAGCCCATTTATACCCATATAAATCAGCATCCATG
TTGGAATTTAATCGCGGCCTAGAGCAAGACGTTTCCCGTTGAATATGGCTCATAACACCCCTTGTATTAC
TGTTTATGTAAGCAGACAGTTTTATTGTTCATGACCAAAATCCCTTAACGTGAGTTTTCGTTCCACTGAG
CGTCAGACCCCGTAGAAAAGATCAAAGGATCTTCTTGAGATCCTTTTTTTCTGCGCGTAATCTGCTGCTT
GCAAACAAAAAAACCACCGCTACCAGCGGTGGTTTGTTTGCCGGATCAAGAGCTACCAACTCTTTTTCCG
AAGGTAACTGGCTTCAGCAGAGCGCAGATACCAAATACTGTCCTTCTAGTGTAGCCGTAGTTAGGCCACC
ACTTCAAGAACTCTGTAGCACCGCCTACATACCTCGCTCTGCTAATCCTGTTACCAGTGGCTGCTGCCAG
TGGCGATAAGTCGTGTCTTACCGGGTTGGACTCAAGACGATAGTTACCGGATAAGGCGCAGCGGTCGGGC
TGAACGGGGGGTTCGTGCACACAGCCCAGCTTGGAGCGAACGACCTACACCGAACTGAGATACCTACAGC
GTGAGCTATGAGAAAGCGCCACGCTTCCCGAAGGGAGAAAGGCGGACAGGTATCCGGTAAGCGGCAGGGT
CGGAACAGGAGAGCGCACGAGGGAGCTTCCAGGGGGAAACGCCTGGTATCTTTATAGTCCTGTCGGGTTT
CGCCACCTCTGACTTGAGCGTCGATTTTTGTGATGCTCGTCAGGGGGGCGGAGCCTATGGAAAAACGCCA
GCAACGCGGCCTTTTTACGGTTCCTGGCCTTTTGCTGGCCTTTTGCTCACATGTTCTTTCCTGCGTTATC
CCCTGATTCTGTGGATAACCGTATTACCGCCTTTGAGTGAGCTGATACCGCTCGCCGCAGCCGAACGACC
GAGCGCAGCGAGTCAGTGAGCGAGGAAGCGGAAGAGCGCCTGATGCGGTATTTTCTCCTTACGCATCTGT
GCGGTATTTCACACCGCAATGGTGCACTCTCAGTACAATCTGCTCTGATGCCGCATAGTTAAGCCAGTAT
ACACTCCGCTATCGCTACGTGACTGGGTCATGGCTGCGCCCCGACACCCGCCAACACCCGCTGACGCGCC
CTGACGGGCTTGTCTGCTCCCGGCATCCGCTTACAGACAAGCTGTGACCGTCTCCGGGAGCTGCATGTGT
CAGAGGTTTTCACCGTCATCACCGAAACGCGCGAGGCAGCTGCGGTAAAGCTCATCAGCGTGGTCGTGAA
GCGATTCACAGATGTCTGCCTGTTCATCCGCGTCCAGCTCGTTGAGTTTCTCCAGAAGCGTTAATGTCTG
GCTTCTGATAAAGCGGGCCATGTTAAGGGCGGTTTTTTCCTGTTTGGTCACTGATGCCTCCGTGTAAGGG
GGATTTCTGTTCATGGGGGTAATGATACCGATGAAACGAGAGAGGATGCTCACGATACGGGTTACTGATG
ATGAACATGCCCGGTTACTGGAACGTTGTGAGGGTAAACAACTGGCGGTATGGATGCGGCGGGACCAGAG
AAAAATCACTCAGGGTCAATGCCAGCGCTTCGTTAATACAGATGTAGGTGTTCCACAGGGTAGCCAGCAG
CATCCTGCGATGCAGATCCGGAACATAATGGTGCAGGGCGCTGACTTCCGCGTTTCCAGACTTTACGAAA
CACGGAAACCGAAGACCATTCATGTTGTTGCTCAGGTCGCAGACGTTTTGCAGCAGCAGTCGCTTCACGT
TCGCTCGCGTATCGGTGATTCATTCTGCTAACCAGTAAGGCAACCCCGCCAGCCTAGCCGGGTCCTCAAC
GACAGGAGCACGATCATGCGCACCCGTGGGGCCGCCATGCCGGCGATAATGGCCTGCTTCTCGCCGAAAC
GTTTGGTGGCGGGACCAGTGACGAAGGCTTGAGCGAGGGCGTGCAAGATTCCGAATACCGCAAGCGACAG
GCCGATCATCGTCGCGCTCCAGCGAAAGCGGTCCTCGCCGAAAATGACCCAGAGCGCTGCCGGCACCTGT
CCTACGAGTTGCATGATAAAGAAGACAGTCATAAGTGCGGCGACGATAGTCATGCCCCGCGCCCACCGGA
AGGAGCTGACTGGGTTGAAGGCTCTCAAGGGCATCGGTCGAGATCCCGGTGCCTAATGAGTGAGCTAACT
TACATTAATTGCGTTGCGCTCACTGCCCGCTTTCCAGTCGGGAAACCTGTCGTGCCAGCTGCATTAATGA
ATCGGCCAACGCGCGGGGAGAGGCGGTTTGCGTATTGGGCGCCAGGGTGGTTTTTCTTTTCACCAGTGAG
ACGGGCAACAGCTGATTGCCCTTCACCGCCTGGCCCTGAGAGAGTTGCAGCAAGCGGTCCACGCTGGTTT
GCCCCAGCAGGCGAAAATCCTGTTTGATGGTGGTTAACGGCGGGATATAACATGAGCTGTCTTCGGTATC
GTCGTATCCCACTACCGAGATATCCGCACCAACGCGCAGCCCGGACTCGGTAATGGCGCGCATTGCGCCC
AGCGCCATCTGATCGTTGGCAACCAGCATCGCAGTGGGAACGATGCCCTCATTCAGCATTTGCATGGTTT
GTTGAAAACCGGACATGGCACTCCAGTCGCCTTCCCGTTCCGCTATCGGCTGAATTTGATTGCGAGTGAG
ATATTTATGCCAGCCAGCCAGACGCAGACGCGCCGAGACAGAACTTAATGGGCCCGCTAACAGCGCGATT
TGCTGGTGACCCAATGCGACCAGATGCTCCACGCCCAGTCGCGTACCGTCTTCATGGGAGAAAATAATAC
TGTTGATGGGTGTCTGGTCAGAGACATCAAGAAATAACGCCGGAACATTAGTGCAGGCAGCTTCCACAGC
AATGGCATCCTGGTCATCCAGCGGATAGTTAATGATCAGCCCACTGACGCGTTGCGCGAGAAGATTGTGC
ACCGCCGCTTTACAGGCTTCGACGCCGCTTCGTTCTACCATCGACACCACCACGCTGGCACCCAGTTGAT
CGGCGCGAGATTTAATCGCCGCGACAATTTGCGACGGCGCGTGCAGGGCCAGACTGGAGGTGGCAACGCC
AATCAGCAACGACTGTTTGCCCGCCAGTTGTTGTGCCACGCGGTTGGGAATGTAATTCAGCTCCGCCATC
GCCGCTTCCACTTTTTCCCGCGTTTTCGCAGAAACGTGGCTGGCCTGGTTCACCACGCGGGAAACGGTCT
GATAAGAGACACCGGCATACTCTGCGACATCGTATAACGTTACTGGTTTCACATTCACCACCCTGAATTG
ACTCTCTTCCGGGCGCTATCATGCCATACCGCGAAAGGTTTTGCGCCATTCGATGGTGTCCGGGATCTCG
ACGCTCTCCCTTATGCGACTCCTGCATTAGGAAGCAGCCCAGTAGTAGGTTGAGGCCGTTGAGCACCGCC
GCCGCAAGGAATGGTGCATGCAAGGAGATGGCGCCCAACAGTCCCCCGGCCACGGGGCCTGCCACCATAC
CCACGCCGAAACAAGCGCTCATGAGCCCGAAGTGGCGAGCCCGATCTTCCCCATCGGTGATGTCGGCGAT
ATAGGCGCCAGCAACCGCACCTGTGGCGCCGGTGATGCCGGCCACGATGCGTCCGGCGTAGAGGATCGAG
ATCTCGATCCCGCGAAATTAATACGACTCACTATAGGGGAATTGTGAGCGGATAACAATTCCCCTCTAGA
AATAATTTTGTTTAACTTTAAGAAGGAGATATACAT
