>Addgene plasmid #173110 | GDAP2-c005 | depositor partial sequence | sequence record 335885 | M1-N231
ATGCACCATCATCATCATCATGTGAGCAAGGGCGAGGAGCTGTTCACCGGGGTGGTGCCCATCCTGGTCG
AGCTGGACGGCGACGTAAACGGCCACAGGTTCAGCGTGTCCGGCGAGGGCGAGGGCGATGCCACCTACGG
CAAGCTGACCCTGAAGTTCATCTGCACCACCGGCAAGCTGCCCGTGCCCTGGCCCACCCTCGTGACCACC
CTGACCTGGGGCGTGCAGTGCTTCGCCCGCTACCCCGACCACATGAAGCAGCACGACTTCTTCAAGTCCG
CCATGCCCGAAGGCTACGTCCAGGAGCGTACCATCTTCTTCAAGGACGACGGCAACTACAAGACCCGCGC
CGAGGTGAAGTTCGAGGGCGACACCCTGGTGAACCGCATCGAGCTGAAGGGCATCGACTTCAAGGAGGAC
GGCAACATCCTGGGGCACAAGCTGGAGTACAACGCCATCAGCGACAACGTCTATATCACCGCCGACAAGC
AGAAGAACGGCATCAAGGCCCACTTCAAGATCCGCCACAACATCGAGGACGGCAGCGTGCAGCTCGCCGA
CCACTACCAGCAGAACACCCCCATCGGCGACGGCCCCGTGCTGCTGCCCGACAACCACTACCTGAGCACC
CAGTCCAAGCTGAGCAAAGACCCCAACGAGAAGCGCGATCACATGGTCCTGCTGGAGTTCGTGACCGCCG
CCGGGATCACTCTCGGCATGGACGAGCTGTACAAGTCTTCTGGTGTAGATCTGGGTACCGAGAACTTGTA
CTTCCAATCCATGGATCCCTTAGGTGCACCTTCCCAGTTTGTGGATGTGGATACACTACCAAGCTGGGGT
GACTCATGCCAAGATGAATTAAATTCCTCTGATACTACAGCTGAAATATTTCAGGAAGACACTGTTCGAT
CACCTTTTCTTTATAATAAGGACGTCAATGGAAAAGTGGTTCTTTGGAAAGGAGATGTGGCATTACTGAA
CTGTACAGCCATTGTGAATACCAGCAATGAAAGTCTCACAGATAAGAATCCTGTGTCAGAAAGTATCTTC
ATGCTTGCAGGGCCTGATTTGAAGGAAGATCTCCAGAAACTTAAAGGGTGCCGAACAGGTGAAGCAAAAT
TGACAAAAGGATTCAATCTAGCTGCCCGGTTCATCATTCACACAGTGGGACCTAAATATAAAAGCCGCTA
TCGCACAGCAGCTGAGAGTTCCCTTTATAGCTGCTACAGAAACGTACTTCAACTAGCAAAAGAGCAGTCA
ATGTCTTCTGTTGGCTTCTGTGTCATCAATTCTGCAAAACGTGGTTATCCTTTAGAGGATGCAACACACA
TAGCACTTCGCACTGTAAGAAGATTCCTAGAGATTCATGGGGAAACCATTGAAAAAGTAGTATTTGCTGT
CTCTGATCTTGAAGAGGGTACTTACCAAAAGCTGCTACCTCTCTACTTCCCAAGGTCATTAAAAGAGGAG
AAT
